Addgene plasmid #115788: pcDNA3.3 ss-3xFLAG-hLRP5 (aa 32-1615)
Purpose: Expresses human LRP5 with N-terminal 3xflag tag in mammalian cells, contains artificial signal sequence upstream of tag.
Depositing lab: Harald Junge. Depositing organization: University of Colorado, Boulder. Publication: TSPAN12 Is a Norrin Co-receptor that Amplifies Frizzled4 Ligand Selectivity and Signaling. Lai MB, Zhang C, Shi J, Johnson V, Khandan L, McVey J, Klymkowsky MW, Chen Z, Junge HJ. Cell Rep. 2017 Jun 27;19(13):2809-2822. doi: 10.1016/j.celrep.2017.06.004. PubMed 28658627.
Backbone
  Vector backbone: pcDNA3.3 TOPO TA
  Backbone size w/o insert (bp): 5373
  Total vector size (bp): 10318
  Vector type: Mammalian Expression
  Selectable markers: Neomycin (select with G418)
Growth in bacteria
  Bacterial resistance: Ampicillin, 100 μg/mL
  Growth temperature: 37°C
  Growth strain: DH5alpha
  Copy number: Unknown
Gene/Insert
  Gene/Insert name: LRP5
  Species: H. sapiens (human)
  Insert size (bp): 4945
  Mutation: contains silent mutation that creates an internal EcoRI restriction site in the c-terminal region
  Entrez Gene: LRP5 (a.k.a. BMND1, EVR1, EVR4, HBM, LR3, LRP-5, LRP-7, LRP7, OPPG, OPS, OPTA1, PCLD4, VBCH2)
  Promoter: CMV
  Tag / fusion protein: 3xflag (N terminal on insert)
  Cloning method: Unknown
  Sequencing primers: 5′ CGCAAATGGGCGGTAGGCGTG; 3′ CTTCCGTGTTTCAGTTAGC
Resource information
  A portion of this plasmid was derived from a plasmid made by: Image clone 9056965
Terms and licenses: Academic/Nonprofit Terms; Industry Terms: Not Available to Industry
How to cite: pcDNA3.3 ss-3xFLAG-hLRP5 (aa 32-1615) was a gift from Harald Junge (Addgene plasmid # 115788 ; http://n2t.net/addgene:115788 ; RRID:Addgene_115788)
