[The description below was written by a language model from this plasmid's Addgene catalogue record and pLannotate feature annotations shown in this document.]
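Description:
pcDNA3.3 ss-3xFLAG-hLRP5 (aa 32-1615) is a mammalian expression plasmid of about 10.3 kb, built on the pcDNA3.3 TOPO TA backbone, that produces an N-terminally epitope-tagged form of the human Wnt/Norrin co-receptor LRP5. Transcription is driven by the human cytomegalovirus immediate-early enhancer and promoter and terminated by the HSV thymidine kinase polyadenylation signal. The open reading frame begins with a heterologous signal sequence, which the annotation identifies as a short fragment matching herpes simplex virus 1 glycoprotein D. This is followed by a 3xFLAG tag (with its enterokinase cleavage site) and then human LRP5 residues 32–1615. Starting LRP5 at residue 32 and placing an artificial leader upstream appears designed to substitute for the native signal peptide. The protein should still enter the secretory pathway, and the FLAG epitope should sit at the extracellular N-terminus of the mature receptor after signal cleavage. The coding sequence carries a silent mutation that creates an internal EcoRI site in the C-terminal region, and part of the insert derives from an IMAGE cDNA clone.

The plasmid is propagated in E. coli through a high-copy ColE1/pUC-type origin with ampicillin selection (β-lactamase under its own promoter), and an f1 origin is also present. For stable mammalian lines, an SV40 early promoter drives the neomycin phosphotransferase gene with an SV40 poly(A) signal, allowing G418 selection. Short lac, lacI, ble, bGH poly(A) and bom fragments are backbone remnants. The depositor and repository-sequenced records give essentially identical feature maps. The construct suits detection, surface labelling or immunoprecipitation of LRP5 in transfected cells, and the associated publication concerns Norrin/Frizzled4 signalling.
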