Features (pLannotate 1.2.2; 20 found; start..end, strand, type, name):
     50..429     +  enhancer       CMV enhancer: human cytomegalovirus immediate early enhancer
    430..633     +  promoter       CMV promoter: human cytomegalovirus (CMV) immediate early promoter
    747..824     +  CDS            gD (fragment): GD_HHV1P - Also known as US6. Experimental evidence at protein level: Swiss-Prot protein existence level 1. Envelope glycoprotein that binds to the potential host cell entry receptors TNFRSF14/HVEM, NECTIN1 and 3-O-sulfated heparan sulfate. May trigger fusion with host membrane, by recruiting the fusion machinery composed of gB and gH/gL (By similarity). From Human herpesvirus 1 (strain Patton) (HHV-1) (Human herpes simplex virus 1).
    825..890     +  CDS            3xFLAG: three tandem FLAG® epitope tags, followed by an enterokinase cleavage site
    894..5648    +  CDS            LRP5: LRP5_HUMAN - Also known as LR3 From Homo sapiens (Human).
   5748..5796    +  polyA_signal   HSV TK poly(A) signal: herpes simplex virus thymidine kinase polyadenylation signal (Cole and Stacy, 1985)
   5887..5903    -  polyA_signal   bGH poly(A) signal (fragment): bovine growth hormone polyadenylation signal
   5998..6426    +  rep_origin     f1 ori (sequence partly withheld): f1 bacteriophage origin of replication; arrow indicates direction of (+) strand synthesis
   6440..6769    +  promoter       SV40 promoter: SV40 enhancer and early promoter
   6836..7627    +  CDS            neo: KKA2_KLEPN - Also known as kan, nptII. Experimental evidence at protein level: Swiss-Prot protein existence level 1. Resistance to kanamycin, neomycin, paromomycin, ribostamycin, butirosin and gentamicin B. From Klebsiella pneumoniae.
   7653..7811    +  CDS            ble (fragment): BLE_KLEPN - Experimental evidence at protein level: Swiss-Prot protein existence level 1. Binding protein with a strong affinity to the bleomycin family of antibiotics. Binds to CL990; an antimitotic-antibiotic compound. From Klebsiella pneumoniae.
   7806..7927    +  polyA_signal   SV40 poly(A) signal: SV40 polyadenylation signal
   8000..8016    -  protein_bind   lac operator: The lac repressor binds to the lac operator to inhibit transcription in E. coli. This inhibition can be relieved by adding lactose or isopropyl-β-D-thiogalactopyranoside (IPTG). lac repressor encoded by lacI
   8024..8054    -  promoter       lac promoter: promoter for the E. coli lac operon
   8069..8090    -  protein_bind   CAP binding site: CAP binding activates transcription in the presence of cAMP. E. coli catabolite activator protein
   8103..8195    -  CDS            lacI (fragment): lac repressor; lacI; The lac repressor binds to the lac operator to inhibit transcription in E. coli. This inhibition can be relieved by adding lactose or isopropyl-β-D-thiogalactopyranoside (IPTG).
   8378..8966    -  rep_origin     ori: high-copy-number ColE1/pMB1/pBR322/pUC origin of replication
   9137..9997    -  CDS            AmpR: β-lactamase; bla; confers resistance to ampicillin, carbenicillin, and related antibiotics
   9998..10102   -  promoter       AmpR promoter: bla
  10169..10213   -  misc_feature   bom (fragment): basis of mobility region from pBR322
>Addgene plasmid #115788 | pcDNA3.3 ss-3xFLAG-hLRP5 (aa 32-1615) | depositor full sequence | sequence record 218825 | pcDNA3.3 ss-3xFLAG-hLRP5 (aa 32-1615) sequence 10318 bps
GTTAGGCGTTTTGCGCTGCTTCGCGATGTACGGGCCAGATATACGCGTTGACATTGATTATTGACTAGTT
ATTAATAGTAATCAATTACGGGGTCATTAGTTCATAGCCCATATATGGAGTTCCGCGTTACATAACTTAC
GGTAAATGGCCCGCCTGGCTGACCGCCCAACGACCCCCGCCCATTGACGTCAATAATGACGTATGTTCCC
ATAGTAACGCCAATAGGGACTTTCCATTGACGTCAATGGGTGGAGTATTTACGGTAAACTGCCCACTTGG
CAGTACATCAAGTGTATCATATGCCAAGTACGCCCCCTATTGACGTCAATGACGGTAAATGGCCCGCCTG
GCATTATGCCCAGTACATGACCTTATGGGACTTTCCTACTTGGCAGTACATCTACGTATTAGTCATCGCT
ATTACCATGGTGATGCGGTTTTGGCAGTACATCAATGGGCGTGGATAGCGGTTTGACTCACGGGGATTTC
CAAGTCTCCACCCCATTGACGTCAATGGGAGTTTGTTTTGGCACCAAAATCAACGGGACTTTCCAAAATG
TCGTAACAACTCCGCCCCATTGACGCAAATGGGCGGTAGGCGTGTACGGTGGGAGGTCTATATAAGCAGA
GCTCGTTTAGTGAACCGTCAGATCGCCTGGAGACGCCATCCACGCTGTTTTGACCTCCATAGAAGACACC
GGGACCGATCCAGCCTCCGGACTCTAGAGGATCGAACCCTTCCACCATGGGAGGGACTGCCGCCAGGTTG
GGGGCCGTGATTTTGTTTGTCGTCATAGTGGGCCTCCATGGGGTCCGCGGCAAAGACTACAAAGACCATG
ACGGTGATTATAAAGATCATGACATAGATTACAAGGATGACGATGACAAGGCTAGCTCGCCGCTCCTGCT
ATTTGCCAACCGCCGGGACGTACGGCTGGTGGACGCCGGCGGAGTCAAGCTGGAGTCCACCATCGTGGTC
AGCGGCCTGGAGGATGCGGCCGCAGTGGACTTCCAGTTTTCCAAGGGAGCCGTGTACTGGACAGACGTGA
GCGAGGAGGCCATCAAGCAGACCTACCTGAACCAGACGGGGGCCGCCGTGCAGAACGTGGTCATCTCCGG
CCTGGTCTCTCCCGACGGCCTCGCCTGCGACTGGGTGGGCAAGAAGCTGTACTGGACGGACTCAGAGACC
AACCGCATCGAGGTGGCCAACCTCAATGGCACATCCCGGAAGGTGCTCTTCTGGCAGGACCTTGACCAGC
CGAGGGCCATCGCCTTGGACCCCGCTCACGGGTACATGTACTGGACAGACTGGGGTGAGACGCCCCGGAT
TGAGCGGGCAGGGATGGATGGCAGCACCCGGAAGATCATTGTGGACTCGGACATTTACTGGCCCAATGGA
CTGACCATCGACCTGGAGGAGCAGAAGCTCTACTGGGCTGACGCCAAGCTCAGCTTCATCCACCGTGCCA
ACCTGGACGGCTCGTTCCGGCAGAAGGTGGTGGAGGGCAGCCTGACGCACCCCTTCGCCCTGACGCTCTC
CGGGGACACTCTGTACTGGACAGACTGGCAGACCCGCTCCATCCATGCCTGCAACAAGCGCACTGGGGGG
AAGAGGAAGGAGATCCTGAGTGCCCTCTACTCACCCATGGACATCCAGGTGCTGAGCCAGGAGCGGCAGC
CTTTCTTCCACACTCGCTGTGAGGAGGACAATGGCGGCTGCTCCCACCTGTGCCTGCTGTCCCCAAGCGA
GCCTTTCTACACATGCGCCTGCCCCACGGGTGTGCAGCTGCAGGACAACGGCAGGACGTGTAAGGCAGGA
GCCGAGGAGGTGCTGCTGCTGGCCCGGCGGACGGACCTACGGAGGATCTCGCTGGACACGCCGGACTTCA
CCGACATCGTGCTGCAGGTGGACGACATCCGGCACGCCATTGCCATCGACTACGACCCGCTAGAGGGCTA
TGTCTACTGGACAGATGACGAGGTGCGGGCCATCCGCAGGGCGTACCTGGACGGGTCTGGGGCGCAGACG
CTGGTCAACACCGAGATCAACGACCCCGATGGCATCGCGGTCGACTGGGTGGCCCGAAACCTCTACTGGA
CCGACACGGGCACGGACCGCATCGAGGTGACGCGCCTCAACGGCACCTCCCGCAAGATCCTGGTGTCGGA
GGACCTGGACGAGCCCCGAGCCATCGCACTGCACCCCGTGATGGGCCTCATGTACTGGACAGACTGGGGA
GAGAACCCTAAAATCGAGTGTGCCAACTTGGATGGGCAGGAGCGGCGTGTGCTGGTCAATGCCTCCCTCG
GGTGGCCCAACGGCCTGGCCCTGGACCTGCAGGAGGGGAAGCTCTACTGGGGAGACGCCAAGACAGACAA
GATCGAGGTGATCAATGTTGATGGGACGAAGAGGCGGACCCTCCTGGAGGACAAGCTCCCGCACATTTTC
GGGTTCACGCTGCTGGGGGACTTCATCTACTGGACTGACTGGCAGCGCCGCAGCATCGAGCGGGTGCACA
AGGTCAAGGCCAGCCGGGACGTCATCATTGACCAGCTGCCCGACCTGATGGGGCTCAAAGCTGTGAATGT
GGCCAAGGTCGTCGGAACCAACCCGTGTGCGGACAGGAACGGGGGGTGCAGCCACCTGTGCTTCTTCACA
CCCCACGCAACCCGGTGTGGCTGCCCCATCGGCCTGGAGCTGCTGAGTGACATGAAGACCTGCATCGTGC
CTGAGGCCTTCTTGGTCTTCACCAGCAGAGCCGCCATCCACAGGATCTCCCTCGAGACCAATAACAACGA
CGTGGCCATCCCGCTCACGGGCGTCAAGGAGGCCTCAGCCCTGGACTTTGATGTGTCCAACAACCACATC
TACTGGACAGACGTCAGCCTGAAGACCATCAGCCGCGCCTTCATGAACGGGAGCTCGGTGGAGCACGTGG
TGGAGTTTGGCCTTGACTACCCCGAGGGCATGGCCGTTGACTGGATGGGCAAGAACCTCTACTGGGCCGA
CACTGGGACCAACAGAATCGAAGTGGCGCGGCTGGACGGGCAGTTCCGGCAAGTCCTCGTGTGGAGGGAC
TTGGACAACCCGAGGTCGCTGGCCCTGGATCCCACCAAGGGCTACATCTACTGGACCGAGTGGGGCGGCA
AGCCGAGGATCGTGCGGGCCTTCATGGACGGGACCAACTGCATGACGCTGGTGGACAAGGTGGGCCGGGC
CAACGACCTCACCATTGACTACGCTGACCAGCGCCTCTACTGGACCGACCTGGACACCAACATGATCGAG
TCGTCCAACATGCTGGGTCAGGAGCGGGTCGTGATTGCCGACGATCTCCCGCACCCGTTCGGTCTGACGC
AGTACAGCGATTATATCTACTGGACAGACTGGAATCTGCACAGCATTGAGCGGGCCGACAAGACTAGCGG
CCGGAACCGCACCCTCATCCAGGGCCACCTGGACTTCGTGATGGACATCCTGGTGTTCCACTCCTCCCGC
CAGGATGGCCTCAATGACTGTATGCACAACAACGGGCAGTGTGGGCAGCTGTGCCTTGCCATCCCCGGCG
GCCACCGCTGCGGCTGCGCCTCACACTACACCCTGGACCCCAGCAGCCGCAACTGCAGCCCGCCCACCAC
CTTCTTGCTGTTCAGCCAGAAATCTGCCATCAGTCGGATGATCCCGGACGACCAGCACAGCCCGGATCTC
ATCCTGCCCCTGCATGGACTGAGGAACGTCAAAGCCATCGACTATGACCCACTGGACAAGTTCATCTACT
GGGTGGATGGGCGCCAGAACATCAAGCGAGCCAAGGACGACGGGACCCAGCCCTTTGTTTTGACCTCTCT
GAGCCAAGGCCAAAACCCAGACAGGCAGCCCCACGACCTCAGCATCGACATCTACAGCCGGACACTGTTC
TGGACGTGCGAGGCCACCAATACCATCAACGTCCACAGGCTGAGCGGGGAAGCCATGGGGGTGGTGCTGC
GTGGGGACCGCGACAAGCCCAGGGCCATCGTCGTCAACGCGGAGCGAGGGTACCTGTACTTCACCAACAT
GCAGGACCGGGCAGCCAAGATCGAACGCGCAGCCCTGGACGGCACCGAGCGCGAGGTCCTCTTCACCACC
GGCCTCATCCGCCCTGTGGCCCTGGTGGTAGACAACACACTGGGCAAGCTGTTCTGGGTGGACGCGGACC
TGAAGCGCATTGAGAGCTGTGACCTGTCAGGGGCCAACCGCCTGACCCTGGAGGACGCCAACATCGTGCA
GCCTCTGGGCCTGACCATCCTTGGCAAGCATCTCTACTGGATCGACCGCCAGCAGCAGATGATCGAGCGT
GTGGAGAAGACCACCGGGGACAAGCGGACTCGCATCCAGGGCCGTGTCGCCCACCTCACTGGCATCCATG
CAGTGGAGGAAGTCAGCCTGGAGGAGTTCTCAGCCCACCCATGTGCCCGTGACAATGGTGGCTGCTCCCA
CATCTGTATTGCCAAGGGTGATGGGACACCACGGTGCTCATGCCCAGTCCACCTCGTGCTCCTGCAGAAC
CTGCTGACCTGTGGAGAGCCGCCCACCTGCTCCCCGGACCAGTTTGCATGTGCCACAGGGGAGATCGACT
GTATCCCCGGGGCCTGGCGCTGTGACGGCTTTCCCGAGTGCGATGACCAGAGCGACGAGGAGGGCTGCCC
CGTGTGCTCCGCCGCCCAGTTCCCCTGCGCGCGGGGTCAGTGTGTGGACCTGCGCCTGCGCTGCGACGGC
GAGGCAGACTGTCAGGACCGCTCAGACGAGGCGGACTGTGACGCCATCTGCCTGCCCAACCAGTTCCGGT
GTGCGAGCGGCCAGTGTGTCCTCATCAAACAGCAGTGCGACTCCTTCCCCGACTGTATCGACGGCTCCGA
CGAGCTCATGTGTGAAATCACCAAGCCGCCCTCAGACGACAGCCCGGCCCACAGCAGTGCCATCGGGCCC
GTCATTGGCATCATCCTCTCTCTCTTCGTCATGGGTGGTGTCTATTTTGTGTGCCAGCGCGTGGTGTGCC
AGCGCTATGCGGGGGCCAACGGGCCCTTCCCGCACGAGTATGTCAGCGGGACCCCGCACGTGCCCCTCAA
TTTCATAGCCCCGGGCGGTTCCCAGCATGGCCCCTTCACAGGCATCGCATGCGGAAAGTCCATGATGAGC
TCCGTGAGCCTGATGGGGGGCCGGGGCGGGGTGCCCCTCTACGACCGGAACCACGTCACAGGGGCCTCGT
CCAGCAGCTCGTCCAGCACGAAGGCCACGCTGTACCCGCCGATCCTGAACCCGCCGCCCTCCCCGGCCAC
GGACCCCTCCCTGTACAACATGGACATGTTCTACTCTTCAAACATTCCGGCCACTGCGAGACCGTACAGG
CCCTACATCATTCGAGGAATGGCGCCCCCGACGACGCCCTGCAGCACCGACGTGTGTGACAGCGACTACA
GCGCCAGCCGCTGGAAGGCCAGCAAGTACTACCTGGATTTGAATTCGGACTCAGACCCCTATCCACCCCC
ACCCACGCCCCACAGCCAGTACCTGTCGGCGGAGGACAGCTGCCCGCCCTCGCCCGCCACCGAGAGGAGC
TACTTCCATCTCTTCCCGCCCCCTCCGTCCCCCTGCACGGACTCATCCTGACAAGGGTTCGATCCCTACC
GGTTAGTAATGAGTTTAAACGGGGGAGGCTAACTGAAACACGGAAGGAGACAATACCGGAAGGAACCCGC
GCTATGACGGCAATAAAAAGACAGAATAAAACGCACGGGTGTTGGGTCGTTTGTTCATAAACGCGGGGTT
CGGTCCCAGGGCTGGCACTCTGTCGATACCCCACCGAGACCCCATTGGGGCCAATACGCCCGCGTTTCTT
CCTTTTCCCCACCCCACCCCCCAAGTTCGGGTGAAGGCCCAGGGCTCGCAGCCAACGTCGGGGCGGCAGG
CCCTGCCATAGCAGATCTGCGCAGCTGGGGCTCTAGGGGGTATCCCC
[124 nt withheld, positions 5998-6121]
C
[32 nt withheld, positions 6123-6154]
CA
[57 nt withheld, positions 6157-6213]
A
[49 nt withheld, positions 6215-6263]
CCTTTGACGTTGGAGTCCACGTTCTTT
[37 nt withheld, positions 6291-6327]
ACCCTATCTCGGTCTATTCTTTTGATTTATAAGGGATTTTGGGGATTTCGGCCTATTGGTTAAAAAATGA
GCTGATTTAACAAAAATTTAACGCGAATTAATTCTGTGGAATGTGTGTCAGTTAGGGTGTGGAAAGTCCC
CAGGCTCCCCAGCAGGCAGAAGTATGCAAAGCATGCATCTCAATTAGTCAGCAACCAGGTGTGGAAAGTC
CCCAGGCTCCCCAGCAGGCAGAAGTATGCAAAGCATGCATCTCAATTAGTCAGCAACCATAGTCCCGCCC
CTAACTCCGCCCATCCCGCCCCTAACTCCGCCCAGTTCCGCCCATTCTCCGCCCCATGGCTGACTAATTT
TTTTTATTTATGCAGAGGCCGAGGCCGCCTCTGCCTCTGAGCTATTCCAGAAGTAGTGAGGAGGCTTTTT
TGGAGGCCTAGGCTTTTGCAAAAAGCTCCCGGGAGCTTGTATATCCATTTTCGGATCTGATCAAGAGACA
GGATGAGGATCGTTTCGCATGATTGAACAAGATGGATTGCACGCAGGTTCTCCGGCCGCTTGGGTGGAGA
GGCTATTCGGCTATGACTGGGCACAACAGACAATCGGCTGCTCTGATGCCGCCGTGTTCCGGCTGTCAGC
GCAGGGGCGCCCGGTTCTTTTTGTCAAGACCGACCTGTCCGGTGCCCTGAATGAACTGCAGGACGAGGCA
GCGCGGCTATCGTGGCTGGCCACGACGGGCGTTCCTTGCGCAGCTGTGCTCGACGTTGTCACTGAAGCGG
GAAGGGACTGGCTGCTATTGGGCGAAGTGCCGGGGCAGGATCTCCTGTCATCTCACCTTGCTCCTGCCGA
GAAAGTATCCATCATGGCTGATGCAATGCGGCGGCTGCATACGCTTGATCCGGCTACCTGCCCATTCGAC
CACCAAGCGAAACATCGCATCGAGCGAGCACGTACTCGGATGGAAGCCGGTCTTGTCGATCAGGATGATC
TGGACGAAGAGCATCAGGGGCTCGCGCCAGCCGAACTGTTCGCCAGGCTCAAGGCGCGCATGCCCGACGG
CGAGGATCTCGTCGTGACCCATGGCGATGCCTGCTTGCCGAATATCATGGTGGAAAATGGCCGCTTTTCT
GGATTCATCGACTGTGGCCGGCTGGGTGTGGCGGACCGCTATCAGGACATAGCGTTGGCTACCCGTGATA
TTGCTGAAGAGCTTGGCGGCGAATGGGCTGACCGCTTCCTCGTGCTTTACGGTATCGCCGCTCCCGATTC
GCAGCGCATCGCCTTCTATCGCCTTCTTGACGAGTTCTTCTGAGCGGGACTCTGGGGTTCGCGAAATGAC
CGACCAAGCGACGCCCAACCTGCCATCACGAGATTTCGATTCCACCGCCGCCTTCTATGAAAGGTTGGGC
TTCGGAATCGTTTTCCGGGACGCCGGCTGGATGATCCTCCAGCGCGGGGATCTCATGCTGGAGTTCTTCG
CCCACCCCAACTTGTTTATTGCAGCTTATAATGGTTACAAATAAAGCAATAGCATCACAAATTTCACAAA
TAAAGCATTTTTTTCACTGCATTCTAGTTGTGGTTTGTCCAAACTCATCAATGTATCTTATCATGTCTGT
ATACCGTCGACCTCTAGCTAGAGCTTGGCGTAATCATGGTCATAGCTGTTTCCTGTGTGAAATTGTTATC
CGCTCACAATTCCACACAACATACGAGCCGGAAGCATAAAGTGTAAAGCCTGGGGTGCCTAATGAGTGAG
CTAACTCACATTAATTGCGTTGCGCTCACTGCCCGCTTTCCAGTCGGGAAACCTGTCGTGCCAGCTGCAT
TAATGAATCGGCCAACGCGCGGGGAGAGGCGGTTTGCGTATTGGGCGCTCTTCCGCTTCCTCGCTCACTG
ACTCGCTGCGCTCGGTCGTTCGGCTGCGGCGAGCGGTATCAGCTCACTCAAAGGCGGTAATACGGTTATC
CACAGAATCAGGGGATAACGCAGGAAAGAACATGTGAGCAAAAGGCCAGCAAAAGGCCAGGAACCGTAAA
AAGGCCGCGTTGCTGGCGTTTTTCCATAGGCTCCGCCCCCCTGACGAGCATCACAAAAATCGACGCTCAA
GTCAGAGGTGGCGAAACCCGACAGGACTATAAAGATACCAGGCGTTTCCCCCTGGAAGCTCCCTCGTGCG
CTCTCCTGTTCCGACCCTGCCGCTTACCGGATACCTGTCCGCCTTTCTCCCTTCGGGAAGCGTGGCGCTT
TCTCAATGCTCACGCTGTAGGTATCTCAGTTCGGTGTAGGTCGTTCGCTCCAAGCTGGGCTGTGTGCACG
AACCCCCCGTTCAGCCCGACCGCTGCGCCTTATCCGGTAACTATCGTCTTGAGTCCAACCCGGTAAGACA
CGACTTATCGCCACTGGCAGCAGCCACTGGTAACAGGATTAGCAGAGCGAGGTATGTAGGCGGTGCTACA
GAGTTCTTGAAGTGGTGGCCTAACTACGGCTACACTAGAAGGACAGTATTTGGTATCTGCGCTCTGCTGA
AGCCAGTTACCTTCGGAAAAAGAGTTGGTAGCTCTTGATCCGGCAAACAAACCACCGCTGGTAGCGGTGG
TTTTTTTGTTTGCAAGCAGCAGATTACGCGCAGAAAAAAAGGATCTCAAGAAGATCCTTTGATCTTTTCT
ACGGGGTCTGACGCTCAGTGGAACGAAAACTCACGTTAAGGGATTTTGGTCATGAGATTATCAAAAAGGA
TCTTCACCTAGATCCTTTTAAATTAAAAATGAAGTTTTAAATCAATCTAAAGTATATATGAGTAAACTTG
GTCTGACAGTTACCAATGCTTAATCAGTGAGGCACCTATCTCAGCGATCTGTCTATTTCGTTCATCCATA
GTTGCCTGACTCCCCGTCGTGTAGATAACTACGATACGGGAGGGCTTACCATCTGGCCCCAGTGCTGCAA
TGATACCGCGAGACCCACGCTCACCGGCTCCAGATTTATCAGCAATAAACCAGCCAGCCGGAAGGGCCGA
GCGCAGAAGTGGTCCTGCAACTTTATCCGCCTCCATCCAGTCTATTAATTGTTGCCGGGAAGCTAGAGTA
AGTAGTTCGCCAGTTAATAGTTTGCGCAACGTTGTTGCCATTGCTACAGGCATCGTGGTGTCACGCTCGT
CGTTTGGTATGGCTTCATTCAGCTCCGGTTCCCAACGATCAAGGCGAGTTACATGATCCCCCATGTTGTG
CAAAAAAGCGGTTAGCTCCTTCGGTCCTCCGATCGTTGTCAGAAGTAAGTTGGCCGCAGTGTTATCACTC
ATGGTTATGGCAGCACTGCATAATTCTCTTACTGTCATGCCATCCGTAAGATGCTTTTCTGTGACTGGTG
AGTACTCAACCAAGTCATTCTGAGAATAGTGTATGCGGCGACCGAGTTGCTCTTGCCCGGCGTCAATACG
GGATAATACCGCGCCACATAGCAGAACTTTAAAAGTGCTCATCATTGGAAAACGTTCTTCGGGGCGAAAA
CTCTCAAGGATCTTACCGCTGTTGAGATCCAGTTCGATGTAACCCACTCGTGCACCCAACTGATCTTCAG
CATCTTTTACTTTCACCAGCGTTTCTGGGTGAGCAAAAACAGGAAGGCAAAATGCCGCAAAAAAGGGAAT
AAGGGCGACACGGAAATGTTGAATACTCATACTCTTCCTTTTTCAATATTATTGAAGCATTTATCAGGGT
TATTGTCTCATGAGCGGATACATATTTGAATGTATTTAGAAAAATAAACAAATAGGGGTTCCGCGCACAT
TTCCCCGAAAAGTGCCACCTGACGTCGACGGATCGGGAGATCTCCCGATCCCCTATGGTCGACTCTCAGT
ACAATCTGCTCTGATGCCGCATAGTTAAGCCAGTATCTGCTCCCTGCTTGTGTGTTGGAGGTCGCTGAGT
AGTGCGCGAGCAAAATTTAAGCTACAACAAGGCAAGGCTTGACCGACAATTGCATGAAGAATCTGCTTAG
G
