Features (pLannotate 1.2.2; 20 found; start..end, strand, type, name):
     50..429     +  enhancer       CMV enhancer: human cytomegalovirus immediate early enhancer
    430..633     +  promoter       CMV promoter: human cytomegalovirus (CMV) immediate early promoter
    747..824     +  CDS            gD (fragment): GD_HHV1P - Also known as US6. Experimental evidence at protein level: Swiss-Prot protein existence level 1. Envelope glycoprotein that binds to the potential host cell entry receptors TNFRSF14/HVEM, NECTIN1 and 3-O-sulfated heparan sulfate. May trigger fusion with host membrane, by recruiting the fusion machinery composed of gB and gH/gL (By similarity). From Human herpesvirus 1 (strain Patton) (HHV-1) (Human herpes simplex virus 1).
    825..890     +  CDS            3xFLAG: three tandem FLAG® epitope tags, followed by an enterokinase cleavage site
    894..5648    +  CDS            LRP5: LRP5_HUMAN - Also known as LR3 From Homo sapiens (Human).
   5748..5796    +  polyA_signal   HSV TK poly(A) signal: herpes simplex virus thymidine kinase polyadenylation signal (Cole and Stacy, 1985)
   5887..5903    -  polyA_signal   bGH poly(A) signal (fragment): bovine growth hormone polyadenylation signal
   5998..6426    +  rep_origin     f1 ori (sequence partly withheld): f1 bacteriophage origin of replication; arrow indicates direction of (+) strand synthesis
   6440..6769    +  promoter       SV40 promoter: SV40 enhancer and early promoter
   6836..7627    +  CDS            neo: KKA2_KLEPN - Also known as kan, nptII. Experimental evidence at protein level: Swiss-Prot protein existence level 1. Resistance to kanamycin, neomycin, paromomycin, ribostamycin, butirosin and gentamicin B. From Klebsiella pneumoniae.
   7653..7811    +  CDS            ble (fragment): BLE_KLEPN - Experimental evidence at protein level: Swiss-Prot protein existence level 1. Binding protein with a strong affinity to the bleomycin family of antibiotics. Binds to CL990; an antimitotic-antibiotic compound. From Klebsiella pneumoniae.
   7806..7927    +  polyA_signal   SV40 poly(A) signal: SV40 polyadenylation signal
   8000..8016    -  protein_bind   lac operator: The lac repressor binds to the lac operator to inhibit transcription in E. coli. This inhibition can be relieved by adding lactose or isopropyl-β-D-thiogalactopyranoside (IPTG). lac repressor encoded by lacI
   8024..8054    -  promoter       lac promoter: promoter for the E. coli lac operon
   8069..8090    -  protein_bind   CAP binding site: CAP binding activates transcription in the presence of cAMP. E. coli catabolite activator protein
   8103..8195    -  CDS            lacI (fragment): lac repressor; lacI; The lac repressor binds to the lac operator to inhibit transcription in E. coli. This inhibition can be relieved by adding lactose or isopropyl-β-D-thiogalactopyranoside (IPTG).
   8378..8966    -  rep_origin     ori: high-copy-number ColE1/pMB1/pBR322/pUC origin of replication
   9137..9997    -  CDS            AmpR: β-lactamase; bla; confers resistance to ampicillin, carbenicillin, and related antibiotics
   9998..10102   -  promoter       AmpR promoter: bla
  10161..10213   -  misc_feature   bom (fragment): basis of mobility region from pBR322
>Addgene plasmid #115788 | pcDNA3.3 ss-3xFLAG-hLRP5 (aa 32-1615) | addgene full sequence | sequence record 225504 | Addgene NGS Result
GTTAGGCGTTTTGCGCTGCTTCGCGATGTACGGGCCAGATATACGCGTTGACATTGATTATTGACTAGTT
ATTAATAGTAATCAATTACGGGGTCATTAGTTCATAGCCCATATATGGAGTTCCGCGTTACATAACTTAC
GGTAAATGGCCCGCCTGGCTGACCGCCCAACGACCCCCGCCCATTGACGTCAATAATGACGTATGTTCCC
ATAGTAACGCCAATAGGGACTTTCCATTGACGTCAATGGGTGGAGTATTTACGGTAAACTGCCCACTTGG
CAGTACATCAAGTGTATCATATGCCAAGTACGCCCCCTATTGACGTCAATGACGGTAAATGGCCCGCCTG
GCATTATGCCCAGTACATGACCTTATGGGACTTTCCTACTTGGCAGTACATCTACGTATTAGTCATCGCT
ATTACCATGGTGATGCGGTTTTGGCAGTACATCAATGGGCGTGGATAGCGGTTTGACTCACGGGGATTTC
CAAGTCTCCACCCCATTGACGTCAATGGGAGTTTGTTTTGGCACCAAAATCAACGGGACTTTCCAAAATG
TCGTAACAACTCCGCCCCATTGACGCAAATGGGCGGTAGGCGTGTACGGTGGGAGGTCTATATAAGCAGA
GCTCGTTTAGTGAACCGTCAGATCGCCTGGAGACGCCATCCACGCTGTTTTGACCTCCATAGAAGACACC
GGGACCGATCCAGCCTCCGGACTCTAGAGGATCGAACCCTTCCACCATGGGAGGGACTGCCGCCAGGTTG
GGGGCCGTGATTTTGTTTGTCGTCATAGTGGGCCTCCATGGGGTCCGCGGCAAAGACTACAAAGACCATG
ACGGTGATTATAAAGATCATGACATAGATTACAAGGATGACGATGACAAGGCTAGCTCGCCGCTCCTGCT
ATTTGCCAACCGCCGGGACGTACGGCTGGTGGACGCCGGCGGAGTCAAGCTGGAGTCCACCATCGTGGTC
AGCGGCCTGGAGGATGCGGCCGCAGTGGACTTCCAGTTTTCCAAGGGAGCCGTGTACTGGACAGACGTGA
GCGAGGAGGCCATCAAGCAGACCTACCTGAACCAGACGGGGGCCGCCGTGCAGAACGTGGTCATCTCCGG
CCTGGTCTCTCCCGACGGCCTCGCCTGCGACTGGGTGGGCAAGAAGCTGTACTGGACGGACTCAGAGACC
AACCGCATCGAGGTGGCCAACCTCAATGGCACATCCCGGAAGGTGCTCTTCTGGCAGGACCTTGACCAGC
CGAGGGCCATCGCCTTGGACCCCGCTCACGGGTACATGTACTGGACAGACTGGGGTGAGACGCCCCGGAT
TGAGCGGGCAGGGATGGATGGCAGCACCCGGAAGATCATTGTGGACTCGGACATTTACTGGCCCAATGGA
CTGACCATCGACCTGGAGGAGCAGAAGCTCTACTGGGCTGACGCCAAGCTCAGCTTCATCCACCGTGCCA
ACCTGGACGGCTCGTTCCGGCAGAAGGTGGTGGAGGGCAGCCTGACGCACCCCTTCGCCCTGACGCTCTC
CGGGGACACTCTGTACTGGACAGACTGGCAGACCCGCTCCATCCATGCCTGCAACAAGCGCACTGGGGGG
AAGAGGAAGGAGATCCTGAGTGCCCTCTACTCACCCATGGACATCCAGGTGCTGAGCCAGGAGCGGCAGC
CTTTCTTCCACACTCGCTGTGAGGAGGACAATGGCGGCTGCTCCCACCTGTGCCTGCTGTCCCCAAGCGA
GCCTTTCTACACATGCGCCTGCCCCACGGGTGTGCAGCTGCAGGACAACGGCAGGACGTGTAAGGCAGGA
GCCGAGGAGGTGCTGCTGCTGGCCCGGCGGACGGACCTACGGAGGATCTCGCTGGACACGCCGGACTTCA
CCGACATCGTGCTGCAGGTGGACGACATCCGGCACGCCATTGCCATCGACTACGACCCGCTAGAGGGCTA
TGTCTACTGGACAGATGACGAGGTGCGGGCCATCCGCAGGGCGTACCTGGACGGGTCTGGGGCGCAGACG
CTGGTCAACACCGAGATCAACGACCCCGATGGCATCGCGGTCGACTGGGTGGCCCGAAACCTCTACTGGA
CCGACACGGGCACGGACCGCATCGAGGTGACGCGCCTCAACGGCACCTCCCGCAAGATCCTGGTGTCGGA
GGACCTGGACGAGCCCCGAGCCATCGCACTGCACCCCGTGATGGGCCTCATGTACTGGACAGACTGGGGA
GAGAACCCTAAAATCGAGTGTGCCAACTTGGATGGGCAGGAGCGGCGTGTGCTGGTCAATGCCTCCCTCG
GGTGGCCCAACGGCCTGGCCCTGGACCTGCAGGAGGGGAAGCTCTACTGGGGAGACGCCAAGACAGACAA
GATCGAGGTGATCAATGTTGATGGGACGAAGAGGCGGACCCTCCTGGAGGACAAGCTCCCGCACATTTTC
GGGTTCACGCTGCTGGGGGACTTCATCTACTGGACTGACTGGCAGCGCCGCAGCATCGAGCGGGTGCACA
AGGTCAAGGCCAGCCGGGACGTCATCATTGACCAGCTGCCCGACCTGATGGGGCTCAAAGCTGTGAATGT
GGCCAAGGTCGTCGGAACCAACCCGTGTGCGGACAGGAACGGGGGGTGCAGCCACCTGTGCTTCTTCACA
CCCCACGCAACCCGGTGTGGCTGCCCCATCGGCCTGGAGCTGCTGAGTGACATGAAGACCTGCATCGTGC
CTGAGGCCTTCTTGGTCTTCACCAGCAGAGCCGCCATCCACAGGATCTCCCTCGAGACCAATAACAACGA
CGTGGCCATCCCGCTCACGGGCGTCAAGGAGGCCTCAGCCCTGGACTTTGATGTGTCCAACAACCACATC
TACTGGACAGACGTCAGCCTGAAGACCATCAGCCGCGCCTTCATGAACGGGAGCTCGGTGGAGCACGTGG
TGGAGTTTGGCCTTGACTACCCCGAGGGCATGGCCGTTGACTGGATGGGCAAGAACCTCTACTGGGCCGA
CACTGGGACCAACAGAATCGAAGTGGCGCGGCTGGACGGGCAGTTCCGGCAAGTCCTCGTGTGGAGGGAC
TTGGACAACCCGAGGTCGCTGGCCCTGGATCCCACCAAGGGCTACATCTACTGGACCGAGTGGGGCGGCA
AGCCGAGGATCGTGCGGGCCTTCATGGACGGGACCAACTGCATGACGCTGGTGGACAAGGTGGGCCGGGC
CAACGACCTCACCATTGACTACGCTGACCAGCGCCTCTACTGGACCGACCTGGACACCAACATGATCGAG
TCGTCCAACATGCTGGGTCAGGAGCGGGTCGTGATTGCCGACGATCTCCCGCACCCGTTCGGTCTGACGC
AGTACAGCGATTATATCTACTGGACAGACTGGAATCTGCACAGCATTGAGCGGGCCGACAAGACTAGCGG
CCGGAACCGCACCCTCATCCAGGGCCACCTGGACTTCGTGATGGACATCCTGGTGTTCCACTCCTCCCGC
CAGGATGGCCTCAATGACTGTATGCACAACAACGGGCAGTGTGGGCAGCTGTGCCTTGCCATCCCCGGCG
GCCACCGCTGCGGCTGCGCCTCACACTACACCCTGGACCCCAGCAGCCGCAACTGCAGCCCGCCCACCAC
CTTCTTGCTGTTCAGCCAGAAATCTGCCATCAGTCGGATGATCCCGGACGACCAGCACAGCCCGGATCTC
ATCCTGCCCCTGCATGGACTGAGGAACGTCAAAGCCATCGACTATGACCCACTGGACAAGTTCATCTACT
GGGTGGATGGGCGCCAGAACATCAAGCGAGCCAAGGACGACGGGACCCAGCCCTTTGTTTTGACCTCTCT
GAGCCAAGGCCAAAACCCAGACAGGCAGCCCCACGACCTCAGCATCGACATCTACAGCCGGACACTGTTC
TGGACGTGCGAGGCCACCAATACCATCAACGTCCACAGGCTGAGCGGGGAAGCCATGGGGGTGGTGCTGC
GTGGGGACCGCGACAAGCCCAGGGCCATCGTCGTCAACGCGGAGCGAGGGTACCTGTACTTCACCAACAT
GCAGGACCGGGCAGCCAAGATCGAACGCGCAGCCCTGGACGGCACCGAGCGCGAGGTCCTCTTCACCACC
GGCCTCATCCGCCCTGTGGCCCTGGTGGTAGACAACACACTGGGCAAGCTGTTCTGGGTGGACGCGGACC
TGAAGCGCATTGAGAGCTGTGACCTGTCAGGGGCCAACCGCCTGACCCTGGAGGACGCCAACATCGTGCA
GCCTCTGGGCCTGACCATCCTTGGCAAGCATCTCTACTGGATCGACCGCCAGCAGCAGATGATCGAGCGT
GTGGAGAAGACCACCGGGGACAAGCGGACTCGCATCCAGGGCCGTGTCGCCCACCTCACTGGCATCCATG
CAGTGGAGGAAGTCAGCCTGGAGGAGTTCTCAGCCCACCCATGTGCCCGTGACAATGGTGGCTGCTCCCA
CATCTGTATTGCCAAGGGTGATGGGACACCACGGTGCTCATGCCCAGTCCACCTCGTGCTCCTGCAGAAC
CTGCTGACCTGTGGAGAGCCGCCCACCTGCTCCCCGGACCAGTTTGCATGTGCCACAGGGGAGATCGACT
GTATCCCCGGGGCCTGGCGCTGTGACGGCTTTCCCGAGTGCGATGACCAGAGCGACGAGGAGGGCTGCCC
CGTGTGCTCCGCCGCCCAGTTCCCCTGCGCGCGGGGTCAGTGTGTGGACCTGCGCCTGCGCTGCGACGGC
GAGGCAGACTGTCAGGACCGCTCAGACGAGGCGGACTGTGACGCCATCTGCCTGCCCAACCAGTTCCGGT
GTGCGAGCGGCCAGTGTGTCCTCATCAAACAGCAGTGCGACTCCTTCCCCGACTGTATCGACGGCTCCGA
CGAGCTCATGTGTGAAATCACCAAGCCGCCCTCAGACGACAGCCCGGCCCACAGCAGTGCCATCGGGCCC
GTCATTGGCATCATCCTCTCTCTCTTCGTCATGGGTGGTGTCTATTTTGTGTGCCAGCGCGTGGTGTGCC
AGCGCTATGCGGGGGCCAACGGGCCCTTCCCGCACGAGTATGTCAGCGGGACCCCGCACGTGCCCCTCAA
TTTCATAGCCCCGGGCGGTTCCCAGCATGGCCCCTTCACAGGCATCGCATGCGGAAAGTCCATGATGAGC
TCCGTGAGCCTGATGGGGGGCCGGGGCGGGGTGCCCCTCTACGACCGGAACCACGTCACAGGGGCCTCGT
CCAGCAGCTCGTCCAGCACGAAGGCCACGCTGTACCCGCCGATCCTGAACCCGCCGCCCTCCCCGGCCAC
GGACCCCTCCCTGTACAACATGGACATGTTCTACTCTTCAAACATTCCGGCCACTGCGAGACCGTACAGG
CCCTACATCATTCGAGGAATGGCGCCCCCGACGACGCCCTGCAGCACCGACGTGTGTGACAGCGACTACA
GCGCCAGCCGCTGGAAGGCCAGCAAGTACTACCTGGATTTGAATTCGGACTCAGACCCCTATCCACCCCC
ACCCACGCCCCACAGCCAGTACCTGTCGGCGGAGGACAGCTGCCCGCCCTCGCCCGCCACCGAGAGGAGC
TACTTCCATCTCTTCCCGCCCCCTCCGTCCCCCTGCACGGACTCATCCTGACAAGGGTTCGATCCCTACC
GGTTAGTAATGAGTTTAAACGGGGGAGGCTAACTGAAACACGGAAGGAGACAATACCGGAAGGAACCCGC
GCTATGACGGCAATAAAAAGACAGAATAAAACGCACGGGTGTTGGGTCGTTTGTTCATAAACGCGGGGTT
CGGTCCCAGGGCTGGCACTCTGTCGATACCCCACCGAGACCCCATTGGGGCCAATACGCCCGCGTTTCTT
CCTTTTCCCCACCCCACCCCCCAAGTTCGGGTGAAGGCCCAGGGCTCGCAGCCAACGTCGGGGCGGCAGG
CCCTGCCATAGCAGATCTGCGCAGCTGGGGCTCTAGGGGGTATCCCC
[124 nt withheld, positions 5998-6121]
C
[91 nt withheld, positions 6123-6213]
A
[49 nt withheld, positions 6215-6263]
CCTTTGACGTTGGAGTCCACGTTCTTT
[37 nt withheld, positions 6291-6327]
ACCCTATCTCGGTCTATTCTTTTGATTTATAAGGGATTTTGCCGATTTCGGCCTATTGGTTAAAAAATGA
GCTGATTTAACAAAAATTTAACGCGAATTAATTCTGTGGAATGTGTGTCAGTTAGGGTGTGGAAAGTCCC
CAGGCTCCCCAGCAGGCAGAAGTATGCAAAGCATGCATCTCAATTAGTCAGCAACCAGGTGTGGAAAGTC
CCCAGGCTCCCCAGCAGGCAGAAGTATGCAAAGCATGCATCTCAATTAGTCAGCAACCATAGTCCCGCCC
CTAACTCCGCCCATCCCGCCCCTAACTCCGCCCAGTTCCGCCCATTCTCCGCCCCATGGCTGACTAATTT
TTTTTATTTATGCAGAGGCCGAGGCCGCCTCTGCCTCTGAGCTATTCCAGAAGTAGTGAGGAGGCTTTTT
TGGAGGCCTAGGCTTTTGCAAAAAGCTCCCGGGAGCTTGTATATCCATTTTCGGATCTGATCAAGAGACA
GGATGAGGATCGTTTCGCATGATTGAACAAGATGGATTGCACGCAGGTTCTCCGGCCGCTTGGGTGGAGA
GGCTATTCGGCTATGACTGGGCACAACAGACAATCGGCTGCTCTGATGCCGCCGTGTTCCGGCTGTCAGC
GCAGGGGCGCCCGGTTCTTTTTGTCAAGACCGACCTGTCCGGTGCCCTGAATGAACTGCAGGACGAGGCA
GCGCGGCTATCGTGGCTGGCCACGACGGGCGTTCCTTGCGCAGCTGTGCTCGACGTTGTCACTGAAGCGG
GAAGGGACTGGCTGCTATTGGGCGAAGTGCCGGGGCAGGATCTCCTGTCATCTCACCTTGCTCCTGCCGA
GAAAGTATCCATCATGGCTGATGCAATGCGGCGGCTGCATACGCTTGATCCGGCTACCTGCCCATTCGAC
CACCAAGCGAAACATCGCATCGAGCGAGCACGTACTCGGATGGAAGCCGGTCTTGTCGATCAGGATGATC
TGGACGAAGAGCATCAGGGGCTCGCGCCAGCCGAACTGTTCGCCAGGCTCAAGGCGCGCATGCCCGACGG
CGAGGATCTCGTCGTGACCCATGGCGATGCCTGCTTGCCGAATATCATGGTGGAAAATGGCCGCTTTTCT
GGATTCATCGACTGTGGCCGGCTGGGTGTGGCGGACCGCTATCAGGACATAGCGTTGGCTACCCGTGATA
TTGCTGAAGAGCTTGGCGGCGAATGGGCTGACCGCTTCCTCGTGCTTTACGGTATCGCCGCTCCCGATTC
GCAGCGCATCGCCTTCTATCGCCTTCTTGACGAGTTCTTCTGAGCGGGACTCTGGGGTTCGCGAAATGAC
CGACCAAGCGACGCCCAACCTGCCATCACGAGATTTCGATTCCACCGCCGCCTTCTATGAAAGGTTGGGC
TTCGGAATCGTTTTCCGGGACGCCGGCTGGATGATCCTCCAGCGCGGGGATCTCATGCTGGAGTTCTTCG
CCCACCCCAACTTGTTTATTGCAGCTTATAATGGTTACAAATAAAGCAATAGCATCACAAATTTCACAAA
TAAAGCATTTTTTTCACTGCATTCTAGTTGTGGTTTGTCCAAACTCATCAATGTATCTTATCATGTCTGT
ATACCGTCGACCTCTAGCTAGAGCTTGGCGTAATCATGGTCATAGCTGTTTCCTGTGTGAAATTGTTATC
CGCTCACAATTCCACACAACATACGAGCCGGAAGCATAAAGTGTAAAGCCTGGGGTGCCTAATGAGTGAG
CTAACTCACATTAATTGCGTTGCGCTCACTGCCCGCTTTCCAGTCGGGAAACCTGTCGTGCCAGCTGCAT
TAATGAATCGGCCAACGCGCGGGGAGAGGCGGTTTGCGTATTGGGCGCTCTTCCGCTTCCTCGCTCACTG
ACTCGCTGCGCTCGGTCGTTCGGCTGCGGCGAGCGGTATCAGCTCACTCAAAGGCGGTAATACGGTTATC
CACAGAATCAGGGGATAACGCAGGAAAGAACATGTGAGCAAAAGGCCAGCAAAAGGCCAGGAACCGTAAA
AAGGCCGCGTTGCTGGCGTTTTTCCATAGGCTCCGCCCCCCTGACGAGCATCACAAAAATCGACGCTCAA
GTCAGAGGTGGCGAAACCCGACAGGACTATAAAGATACCAGGCGTTTCCCCCTGGAAGCTCCCTCGTGCG
CTCTCCTGTTCCGACCCTGCCGCTTACCGGATACCTGTCCGCCTTTCTCCCTTCGGGAAGCGTGGCGCTT
TCTCATAGCTCACGCTGTAGGTATCTCAGTTCGGTGTAGGTCGTTCGCTCCAAGCTGGGCTGTGTGCACG
AACCCCCCGTTCAGCCCGACCGCTGCGCCTTATCCGGTAACTATCGTCTTGAGTCCAACCCGGTAAGACA
CGACTTATCGCCACTGGCAGCAGCCACTGGTAACAGGATTAGCAGAGCGAGGTATGTAGGCGGTGCTACA
GAGTTCTTGAAGTGGTGGCCTAACTACGGCTACACTAGAAGAACAGTATTTGGTATCTGCGCTCTGCTGA
AGCCAGTTACCTTCGGAAAAAGAGTTGGTAGCTCTTGATCCGGCAAACAAACCACCGCTGGTAGCGGTGG
TTTTTTTGTTTGCAAGCAGCAGATTACGCGCAGAAAAAAAGGATCTCAAGAAGATCCTTTGATCTTTTCT
ACGGGGTCTGACGCTCAGTGGAACGAAAACTCACGTTAAGGGATTTTGGTCATGAGATTATCAAAAAGGA
TCTTCACCTAGATCCTTTTAAATTAAAAATGAAGTTTTAAATCAATCTAAAGTATATATGAGTAAACTTG
GTCTGACAGTTACCAATGCTTAATCAGTGAGGCACCTATCTCAGCGATCTGTCTATTTCGTTCATCCATA
GTTGCCTGACTCCCCGTCGTGTAGATAACTACGATACGGGAGGGCTTACCATCTGGCCCCAGTGCTGCAA
TGATACCGCGAGACCCACGCTCACCGGCTCCAGATTTATCAGCAATAAACCAGCCAGCCGGAAGGGCCGA
GCGCAGAAGTGGTCCTGCAACTTTATCCGCCTCCATCCAGTCTATTAATTGTTGCCGGGAAGCTAGAGTA
AGTAGTTCGCCAGTTAATAGTTTGCGCAACGTTGTTGCCATTGCTACAGGCATCGTGGTGTCACGCTCGT
CGTTTGGTATGGCTTCATTCAGCTCCGGTTCCCAACGATCAAGGCGAGTTACATGATCCCCCATGTTGTG
CAAAAAAGCGGTTAGCTCCTTCGGTCCTCCGATCGTTGTCAGAAGTAAGTTGGCCGCAGTGTTATCACTC
ATGGTTATGGCAGCACTGCATAATTCTCTTACTGTCATGCCATCCGTAAGATGCTTTTCTGTGACTGGTG
AGTACTCAACCAAGTCATTCTGAGAATAGTGTATGCGGCGACCGAGTTGCTCTTGCCCGGCGTCAATACG
GGATAATACCGCGCCACATAGCAGAACTTTAAAAGTGCTCATCATTGGAAAACGTTCTTCGGGGCGAAAA
CTCTCAAGGATCTTACCGCTGTTGAGATCCAGTTCGATGTAACCCACTCGTGCACCCAACTGATCTTCAG
CATCTTTTACTTTCACCAGCGTTTCTGGGTGAGCAAAAACAGGAAGGCAAAATGCCGCAAAAAAGGGAAT
AAGGGCGACACGGAAATGTTGAATACTCATACTCTTCCTTTTTCAATATTATTGAAGCATTTATCAGGGT
TATTGTCTCATGAGCGGATACATATTTGAATGTATTTAGAAAAATAAACAAATAGGGGTTCCGCGCACAT
TTCCCCGAAAAGTGCCACCTGACGTCGACGGATCGGGAGATCTCCCGATCCCCTATGGTGCACTCTCAGT
ACAATCTGCTCTGATGCCGCATAGTTAAGCCAGTATCTGCTCCCTGCTTGTGTGTTGGAGGTCGCTGAGT
AGTGCGCGAGCAAAATTTAAGCTACAACAAGGCAAGGCTTGACCGACAATTGCATGAAGAATCTGCTTAG
G
